Addgene plasmid #159126: pMSCVpuro-Cas9-EGFP
Purpose: Expresses active Cas9 fused with EGFP for fluorescence microscopy
Depositing lab: Taekjip Ha. Depositing organization: Johns Hopkins University and School of Medicine. Publication: Very fast CRISPR on demand. Liu Y, Zou RS, He S, Nihongaki Y, Li X, Razavi S, Wu B, Ha T. Science. 2020 Jun 12;368(6496):1265-1269. doi: 10.1126/science.aay8204. PubMed 32527834.
Backbone
  Vector backbone: pMSCVpuro
  Total vector size (bp): 11222
  Vector type: Mammalian Expression, Retroviral, CRISPR
  Selectable markers: Puromycin
Growth in bacteria
  Bacterial resistance: Ampicillin, 100 μg/mL
  Growth temperature: 37°C
  Growth strain: NEB Stable
  Copy number: High Copy
Gene/Insert
  Gene/Insert name: Cas9 fused to EGFP
  Species: H. sapiens (human)
  Insert size (bp): 4926
  Promoter: MSCV LTR promoter
  Tag / fusion protein: EGFP (C terminal on insert)
  Cloning method: Restriction Enzyme; 5′ cloning site BglII (destroyed during cloning); 3′ cloning site EcoRI (not destroyed)
  Sequencing primers: 5′ cccttgaacctcctcgttcgacc; 3′ cagcggggctgctaaagcgcatgc
Terms and licenses: Academic/Nonprofit Terms; Industry Terms: Not Available to Industry
Depositor comments: Please note that the the M13R primer region is missing compared to the original depositor's sequence.
How to cite: pMSCVpuro-Cas9-EGFP was a gift from Taekjip Ha (Addgene plasmid # 159126 ; http://n2t.net/addgene:159126 ; RRID:Addgene_159126)
