[The description below was written by a language model from this plasmid's Addgene catalogue record and pLannotate feature annotations shown in this document.]
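Description:
pMSCVpuro-Cas9-EGFP is a gammaretroviral (murine stem cell virus) transfer vector built on the pMSCVpuro backbone for stable delivery of a fluorescently tagged, catalytically active Cas9 into mammalian cells. In bacteria it is maintained through a high-copy ColE1/pUC-type origin and selected with ampicillin via the β-lactamase gene. The remaining backbone annotations (fragments of lacI, lacZα, rop, bom, TcR and env) are non-functional remnants of earlier cloning vectors. The catalogue lists a total size of 11,222 bp, whereas the sequenced record annotated here is 11,191 nt. The depositor notes that the M13 reverse primer region is absent relative to the original sequence, which may account for some of this difference.

The proviral portion is flanked by 5′ and 3′ LTRs and carries the Ψ packaging signal with an extended, start-codon-less gag segment. Together these let the genomic RNA be packaged when gag, pol and env are supplied in trans by a packaging cell line or helper plasmids. The 5′ LTR serves as the promoter for the insert, a Streptococcus pyogenes Cas9 coding sequence (annotated as contiguous N- and C-terminal portions) followed by a bipartite nucleoplasmin nuclear localization signal and a C-terminal EGFP. The record gives the insert species as human, although the annotation identifies Cas9 as being of S. pyogenes origin. Downstream, an internal mouse PGK promoter drives puromycin N-acetyltransferase, allowing selection of transduced cells. No guide RNA cassette is annotated, so guides must be provided separately. The stated purpose is expression of active Cas9-EGFP for fluorescence microscopy, letting the nuclease be visualised in living or fixed cells.
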