Features (pLannotate 1.2.2; 22 found; start..end, strand, type, name):
      1..517     +  LTR            5' LTR: 5' long terminal repeat from murine embryonic stem cell virus
    581..922     +  misc_feature   MESV Ψ: packaging signal of murine embryonic stem cell virus
    989..1405    +  CDS            gag (truncated): truncated Moloney murine leukemia virus (MMLV) gag gene lacking the start codon
   1476..3077    +  CDS            Cas9(N): N-terminal portion of Streptococcus pyogenes Cas9 (Zetsche et al., 2015)
   3078..5576    +  CDS            Cas9(C): C-terminal portion of Streptococcus pyogenes Cas9 (Zetsche et al., 2015)
   5577..5624    +  CDS            nucleoplasmin NLS: bipartite nuclear localization signal from nucleoplasmin
   5640..6356    +  CDS            EGFP: the original enhanced GFP (Yang et al., 1996) mammalian codon-optimized
   6367..6866    +  promoter       PGK promoter: mouse phosphoglycerate kinase 1 promoter
   6887..7486    +  CDS            PuroR: puromycin N-acetyltransferase; pac from Streptomyces alboniger; confers resistance to puromycin
   7586..8100    +  LTR            3' LTR: 3' long terminal repeat from murine embryonic stem cell virus
   8260..8282    -  protein_bind   lac operator (fragment): The lac repressor binds to the lac operator to inhibit transcription in E. coli. This inhibition can be relieved by adding lactose or isopropyl-β-D-thiogalactopyranoside (IPTG). lac repressor encoded by lacI
   8286..8316    -  promoter       lac promoter: promoter for the E. coli lac operon
   8331..8352    -  protein_bind   CAP binding site: CAP binding activates transcription in the presence of cAMP. E. coli catabolite activator protein
   8365..8457    -  CDS            lacI (fragment): lac repressor; lacI; The lac repressor binds to the lac operator to inhibit transcription in E. coli. This inhibition can be relieved by adding lactose or isopropyl-β-D-thiogalactopyranoside (IPTG).
   8640..9228    -  rep_origin     ori: high-copy-number ColE1/pMB1/pBR322/pUC origin of replication
   9399..10259   -  CDS            AmpR: β-lactamase; bla; confers resistance to ampicillin, carbenicillin, and related antibiotics
  10260..10364   -  promoter       AmpR promoter: bla
  10459..10494   +  CDS            rop (fragment): Rop protein, which maintains plasmids at low copy number; rop
  10596..10695   +  misc_feature   bom (fragment): basis of mobility region from pBR322
  10701..10850   -  CDS            lacZα (fragment): LacZα fragment of β-galactosidase; lacZ fragment
  10850..11051   -  CDS            TcR (fragment): tetracycline efflux protein; tet; confers resistance to tetracycline
  11052..11150   +  CDS            env (fragment): murine leukemia virus gPr80 envelope polyprotein precursor; env; proteolytically cleaved into gp70SU and p15TM subunits
>Addgene plasmid #159126 | pMSCVpuro-Cas9-EGFP | addgene full sequence | sequence record 319583 | Addgene NGS Result
AATGAAAGACCCCACCTGTAGGTTTGGCAAGCTAGCTTAAGTAACGCCATTTTGCAAGGCATGGAAAATA
CATAACTGAGAATAGAGAAGTTCAGATCAAGGTTAGGAACAGAGAGACAGCAGAATATGGGCCAAACAGG
ATATCTGTGGTAAGCAGTTCCTGCCCCGGCTCAGGGCCAAGAACAGATGGTCCCCAGATGCGGTCCCGCC
CTCAGCAGTTTCTAGAGAACCATCAGATGTTTCCAGGGTGCCCCAAGGACCTGAAATGACCCTGTGCCTT
ATTTGAACTAACCAATCAGTTCGCTTCTCGCTTCTGTTCGCGCGCTTCTGCTCCCCGAGCTCAATAAAAG
AGCCCACAACCCCTCACTCGGCGCGCCAGTCCTCCGATAGACTGCGTCGCCCGGGTACCCGTATTCCCAA
TAAAGCCTCTTGCTGTTTGCATCCGAATCGTGGACTCGCTGATCCTTGGGAGGGTCTCCTCAGATTGATT
GACTGCCCACCTCGGGGGTCTTTCATTTGGAGGTTCCACCGAGATTTGGAGACCCCTGCCCAGGGACCAC
CGACCCCCCCGCCGGGAGGTAAGCTGGCCAGCGGTCGTTTCGTGTCTGTCTCTGTCTTTGTGCGTGTTTG
TGCCGGCATCTAATGTTTGCGCCTGCGTCTGTACTAGTTAGCTAACTAGCTCTGTATCTGGCGGACCCGT
GGTGGAACTGACGAGTTCTGAACACCCGGCCGCAACCCTGGGAGACGTCCCAGGGACTTTGGGGGCCGTT
TTTGTGGCCCGACCTGAGGAAGGGAGTCGATGTGGAATCCGACCCCGTCAGGATATGTGGTTCTGGTAGG
AGACGAGAACCTAAAACAGTTCCCGCCTCCGTCTGAATTTTTGCTTTCGGTTTGGAACCGAAGCCGCGCG
TCTTGTCTGCTGCAGCGCTGCAGCATCGTTCTGTGTTGTCTCTGTCTGACTGTGTTTCTGTATTTGTCTG
AAAATTAGGGCCAGACTGTTACCACTCCCTTAAGTTTGACCTTAGGTCACTGGAAAGATGTCGAGCGGAT
CGCTCACAACCAGTCGGTAGATGTCAAGAAGAGACGTTGGGTTACCTTCTGCTCTGCAGAATGGCCAACC
TTTAACGTCGGATGGCCGCGAGACGGCACCTTTAACCGAGACCTCATCACCCAGGTTAAGATCAAGGTCT
TTTCACCTGGCCCGCATGGACACCCAGACCAGGTCCCCTACATCGTGACCTGGGAAGCCTTGGCTTTTGA
CCCCCCTCCCTGGGTCAAGCCCTTTGTACACCCTAAGCCTCCGCCTCCTCTTCCTCCATCCGCCCCGTCT
CTCCCCCTTGAACCTCCTCGTTCGACCCCGCCTCGATCCTCCCTTTATCCAGCCCTCACTCCTTCTCTAG
GCGCCGGAATTAGATCCCGCCACCATGGGTCCAAAGAAGAAGCGGAAGGTCGGTATCCACGGAGTCCCAG
CAGCCGACAAGAAGTACAGCATCGGCCTGGACATCGGCACCAACTCTGTGGGCTGGGCCGTGATCACCGA
CGAGTACAAGGTGCCCAGCAAGAAATTCAAGGTGCTGGGCAACACCGACCGGCACAGCATCAAGAAGAAC
CTGATCGGAGCCCTGCTGTTCGACAGCGGCGAAACAGCCGAGGCCACCCGGCTGAAGAGAACCGCCAGAA
GAAGATACACCAGACGGAAGAACCGGATCTGCTATCTGCAAGAGATCTTCAGCAACGAGATGGCCAAGGT
GGACGACAGCTTCTTCCACAGACTGGAAGAGTCCTTCCTGGTGGAAGAGGATAAGAAGCACGAGCGGCAC
CCCATCTTCGGCAACATCGTGGACGAGGTGGCCTACCACGAGAAGTACCCCACCATCTACCACCTGAGAA
AGAAACTGGTGGACAGCACCGACAAGGCCGACCTGCGGCTGATCTATCTGGCCCTGGCCCACATGATCAA
GTTCCGGGGCCACTTCCTGATCGAGGGCGACCTGAACCCCGACAACAGCGACGTGGACAAGCTGTTCATC
CAGCTGGTGCAGACCTACAACCAGCTGTTCGAGGAAAACCCCATCAACGCCAGCGGCGTGGACGCCAAGG
CCATCCTGTCTGCCAGACTGAGCAAGAGCAGACGGCTGGAAAATCTGATCGCCCAGCTGCCCGGCGAGAA
GAAGAATGGCCTGTTCGGAAACCTGATTGCCCTGAGCCTGGGCCTGACCCCCAACTTCAAGAGCAACTTC
GACCTGGCCGAGGATGCCAAACTGCAGCTGAGCAAGGACACCTACGACGACGACCTGGACAACCTGCTGG
CCCAGATCGGCGACCAGTACGCCGACCTGTTTCTGGCCGCCAAGAACCTGTCCGACGCCATCCTGCTGAG
CGACATCCTGAGAGTGAACACCGAGATCACCAAGGCCCCCCTGAGCGCCTCTATGATCAAGAGATACGAC
GAGCACCACCAGGACCTGACCCTGCTGAAAGCTCTCGTGCGGCAGCAGCTGCCTGAGAAGTACAAAGAGA
TTTTCTTCGACCAGAGCAAGAACGGCTACGCCGGCTACATTGACGGCGGAGCCAGCCAGGAAGAGTTCTA
CAAGTTCATCAAGCCCATCCTGGAAAAGATGGACGGCACCGAGGAACTGCTCGTGAAGCTGAACAGAGAG
GACCTGCTGCGGAAGCAGCGGACCTTCGACAACGGCAGCATCCCCCACCAGATCCACCTGGGAGAGCTGC
ACGCCATTCTGCGGCGGCAGGAAGATTTTTACCCATTCCTGAAGGACAACCGGGAAAAGATCGAGAAGAT
CCTGACCTTCCGCATCCCCTACTACGTGGGCCCTCTGGCCAGGGGAAACAGCAGATTCGCCTGGATGACC
AGAAAGAGCGAGGAAACCATCACCCCCTGGAACTTCGAGGAAGTGGTGGACAAGGGCGCTTCCGCCCAGA
GCTTCATCGAGCGGATGACCAACTTCGATAAGAACCTGCCCAACGAGAAGGTGCTGCCCAAGCACAGCCT
GCTGTACGAGTACTTCACCGTGTATAACGAGCTGACCAAAGTGAAATACGTGACCGAGGGAATGAGAAAG
CCCGCCTTCCTGAGCGGCGAGCAGAAAAAGGCCATCGTGGACCTGCTGTTCAAGACCAACCGGAAAGTGA
CCGTGAAGCAGCTGAAAGAGGACTACTTCAAGAAAATCGAGTGCTTCGACTCCGTGGAAATCTCCGGCGT
GGAAGATCGGTTCAACGCCTCCCTGGGCACATACCACGATCTGCTGAAAATTATCAAGGACAAGGACTTC
CTGGACAATGAGGAAAACGAGGACATTCTGGAAGATATCGTGCTGACCCTGACACTGTTTGAGGACAGAG
AGATGATCGAGGAACGGCTGAAAACCTATGCCCACCTGTTCGACGACAAAGTGATGAAGCAGCTGAAGCG
GCGGAGATACACCGGCTGGGGCAGGCTGAGCCGGAAGCTGATCAACGGCATCCGGGACAAGCAGTCCGGC
AAGACAATCCTGGATTTCCTGAAGTCCGACGGCTTCGCCAACAGAAACTTCATGCAGCTGATCCACGACG
ACAGCCTGACCTTTAAAGAGGACATCCAGAAAGCCCAGGTGTCCGGCCAGGGCGATAGCCTGCACGAGCA
CATTGCCAATCTGGCCGGCAGCCCCGCCATTAAGAAGGGCATCCTGCAGACAGTGAAGGTGGTGGACGAG
CTCGTGAAAGTGATGGGCCGGCACAAGCCCGAGAACATCGTGATCGAAATGGCCAGAGAGAACCAGACCA
CCCAGAAGGGACAGAAGAACAGCCGCGAGAGAATGAAGCGGATCGAAGAGGGCATCAAAGAGCTGGGCAG
CCAGATCCTGAAAGAACACCCCGTGGAAAACACCCAGCTGCAGAACGAGAAGCTGTACCTGTACTACCTG
CAGAATGGGCGGGATATGTACGTGGACCAGGAACTGGACATCAACCGGCTGTCCGACTACGATGTGGACC
ATATCGTGCCTCAGAGCTTTCTGAAGGACGACTCCATCGACAACAAGGTGCTGACCAGAAGCGACAAGAA
CCGGGGCAAGAGCGACAACGTGCCCTCCGAAGAGGTCGTGAAGAAGATGAAGAACTACTGGCGGCAGCTG
CTGAACGCCAAGCTGATTACCCAGAGAAAGTTCGACAATCTGACCAAGGCCGAGAGAGGCGGCCTGAGCG
AACTGGATAAGGCCGGCTTCATCAAGAGACAGCTGGTGGAAACCCGGCAGATCACAAAGCACGTGGCACA
GATCCTGGACTCCCGGATGAACACTAAGTACGACGAGAATGACAAGCTGATCCGGGAAGTGAAAGTGATC
ACCCTGAAGTCCAAGCTGGTGTCCGATTTCCGGAAGGATTTCCAGTTTTACAAAGTGCGCGAGATCAACA
ACTACCACCACGCCCACGACGCCTACCTGAACGCCGTCGTGGGAACCGCCCTGATCAAAAAGTACCCTAA
GCTGGAAAGCGAGTTCGTGTACGGCGACTACAAGGTGTACGACGTGCGGAAGATGATCGCCAAGAGCGAG
CAGGAAATCGGCAAGGCTACCGCCAAGTACTTCTTCTACAGCAACATCATGAACTTTTTCAAGACCGAGA
TTACCCTGGCCAACGGCGAGATCCGGAAGCGGCCTCTGATCGAGACAAACGGCGAAACCGGGGAGATCGT
GTGGGATAAGGGCCGGGATTTTGCCACCGTGCGGAAAGTGCTGAGCATGCCCCAAGTGAATATCGTGAAA
AAGACCGAGGTGCAGACAGGCGGCTTCAGCAAAGAGTCTATCCTGCCCAAGAGGAACAGCGATAAGCTGA
TCGCCAGAAAGAAGGACTGGGACCCTAAGAAGTACGGCGGCTTCGACAGCCCCACCGTGGCCTATTCTGT
GCTGGTGGTGGCCAAAGTGGAAAAGGGCAAGTCCAAGAAACTGAAGAGTGTGAAAGAGCTGCTGGGGATC
ACCATCATGGAAAGAAGCAGCTTCGAGAAGAATCCCATCGACTTTCTGGAAGCCAAGGGCTACAAAGAAG
TGAAAAAGGACCTGATCATCAAGCTGCCTAAGTACTCCCTGTTCGAGCTGGAAAACGGCCGGAAGAGAAT
GCTGGCCTCTGCCGGCGAACTGCAGAAGGGAAACGAACTGGCCCTGCCCTCCAAATATGTGAACTTCCTG
TACCTGGCCAGCCACTATGAGAAGCTGAAGGGCTCCCCCGAGGATAATGAGCAGAAACAGCTGTTTGTGG
AACAGCACAAGCACTACCTGGACGAGATCATCGAGCAGATCAGCGAGTTCTCCAAGAGAGTGATCCTGGC
CGACGCTAATCTGGACAAAGTGCTGTCCGCCTACAACAAGCACCGGGATAAGCCCATCAGAGAGCAGGCC
GAGAATATCATCCACCTGTTTACCCTGACCAATCTGGGAGCCCCTGCCGCCTTCAAGTACTTTGACACCA
CCATCGACCGGAAGAGGTACACCAGCACCAAAGAGGTGCTGGACGCCACCCTGATCCACCAGAGCATCAC
CGGCCTGTACGAGACACGGATCGACCTGTCTCAGCTGGGAGGCGACAAAAGGCCGGCGGCCACGAAAAAG
GCCGGCCAGGCAAAAAAGAAAAAGGGTAGTGGCGGCCGCGTGAGCAAGGGCGAGGAGCTGTTCACCGGGG
TGGTGCCCATCCTGGTCGAGCTGGACGGCGACGTAAACGGCCACAAGTTCAGCGTGTCCGGCGAGGGCGA
GGGCGATGCCACCTACGGCAAGCTGACCCTGAAGTTCATCTGCACCACCGGCAAGCTGCCCGTGCCCTGG
CCCACCCTCGTGACCACCCTGACCTACGGCGTGCAGTGCTTCAGCCGCTACCCCGACCACATGAAGCAGC
ACGACTTCTTCAAGTCCGCCATGCCCGAAGGCTACGTCCAGGAGCGCACCATCTTCTTCAAGGACGACGG
CAACTACAAGACCCGCGCCGAGGTGAAGTTCGAGGGCGACACCCTGGTGAACCGCATCGAGCTGAAGGGC
ATCGACTTCAAGGAGGACGGCAACATCCTGGGGCACAAGCTGGAGTACAACTACAACAGCCACAACGTCT
ATATCATGGCCGACAAGCAGAAGAACGGCATCAAGGTGAACTTCAAGATCCGCCACAACATCGAGGACGG
CAGCGTGCAGCTCGCCGACCACTACCAGCAGAACACCCCCATCGGCGACGGCCCCGTGCTGCTGCCCGAC
AACCACTACCTGAGCACCCAGTCCGCCCTGAGCAAAGACCCCAACGAGAAGCGCGATCACATGGTCCTGC
TGGAGTTCGTGACCGCCGCCGGGATCACTCTCGGCATGGACGAGCTGTACAAGTAAGAATTCTACCGGGT
AGGGGAGGCGCTTTTCCCAAGGCAGTCTGGAGCATGCGCTTTAGCAGCCCCGCTGGGCACTTGGCGCTAC
ACAAGTGGCCTCTGGCCTCGCACACATTCCACATCCACCGGTAGGCGCCAACCGGCTCCGTTCTTTGGTG
GCCCCTTCGCGCCACCTTCTACTCCTCCCCTAGTCAGGAAGTTCCCCCCCGCCCCGCAGCTCGCGTCGTG
CAGGACGTGACAAATGGAAGTAGCACGTCTCACTAGTCTCGTGCAGATGGACAGCACCGCTGAGCAATGG
AAGCGGGTAGGCCTTTGGGGCAGCGGCCAATAGCAGCTTTGCTCCTTCGCTTTCTGGGCTCAGAGGCTGG
GAAGGGGTGGGTCCGGGGGCGGGCTCAGGGGCGGGCTCAGGGGCGGGGCGGGCGCCCGAAGGTCCTCCGG
AGGCCCGGCATTCTGCACGCTTCAAAAGCGCACGTCTGCCGCGCTGTTCTCCTCTTCCTCATCTCCGGGC
CTTTCGACCTGCAGCCCAAGCTTACCATGACCGAGTACAAGCCCACGGTGCGCCTCGCCACCCGCGACGA
CGTCCCCAGGGCCGTACGCACCCTCGCCGCCGCGTTCGCCGACTACCCCGCCACGCGCCACACCGTCGAT
CCGGACCGCCACATCGAGCGGGTCACCGAGCTGCAAGAACTCTTCCTCACGCGCGTCGGGCTCGACATCG
GCAAGGTGTGGGTCGCGGACGACGGCGCCGCGGTGGCGGTCTGGACCACGCCGGAGAGCGTCGAAGCGGG
GGCGGTGTTCGCCGAGATCGGCCCGCGCATGGCCGAGTTGAGCGGTTCCCGGCTGGCCGCGCAGCAACAG
ATGGAAGGCCTCCTGGCGCCGCACCGGCCCAAGGAGCCCGCGTGGTTCCTGGCCACCGTCGGCGTCTCGC
CCGACCACCAGGGCAAGGGTCTGGGCAGCGCCGTCGTGCTCCCCGGAGTGGAGGCGGCCGAGCGCGCCGG
GGTGCCCGCCTTCCTGGAGACCTCCGCGCCCCGCAACCTCCCCTTCTACGAGCGGCTCGGCTTCACCGTC
ACCGCCGACGTCGAGGTGCCCGAAGGACCGCGCACCTGGTGCATGACCCGCAAGCCCGGTGCCTGACGCC
CGCCCCACGACCCGCAGCGCCCGACCGAAAGGAGCGCACGACCCCATGCATCGATAAAATAAAAGATTTT
ATTTAGTCTCCAGAAAAAGGGGGGAATGAAAGACCCCACCTGTAGGTTTGGCAAGCTAGCTTAAGTAACG
CCATTTTGCAAGGCATGGAAAATACATAACTGAGAATAGAGAAGTTCAGATCAAGGTTAGGAACAGAGAG
ACAGCAGAATATGGGCCAAACAGGATATCTGTGGTAAGCAGTTCCTGCCCCGGCTCAGGGCCAAGAACAG
ATGGTCCCCAGATGCGGTCCCGCCCTCAGCAGTTTCTAGAGAACCATCAGATGTTTCCAGGGTGCCCCAA
GGACCTGAAATGACCCTGTGCCTTATTTGAACTAACCAATCAGTTCGCTTCTCGCTTCTGTTCGCGCGCT
TCTGCTCCCCGAGCTCAATAAAAGAGCCCACAACCCCTCACTCGGCGCGCCAGTCCTCCGATAGACTGCG
TCGCCCGGGTACCCGTGTATCCAATAAACCCTCTTGCAGTTGCATCCGACTTGTGGTCTCGCTGTTCCTT
GGGAGGGTCTCCTCTGAGTGATTGACTACCCGTCAGCGGGGGTCTTTCATGGGTAACAGTTTCTTGAAGT
TGGAGAACAACATTCTGAGGGTAGGAGTCGAATATTAAGTAATCCTGACTCAATTAGCCACTGTTTTGAA
TCCACATACTCCAATACTCCTGAAATAGTTCATTATGGACAGCGCAGAAAGAGCTGGGGAGAATTGTGAA
ATTGTTATCCGCTCACAATTCCACACAACATACGAGCCGGAAGCATAAAGTGTAAAGCCTGGGGTGCCTA
ATGAGTGAGCTAACTCACATTAATTGCGTTGCGCTCACTGCCCGCTTTCCAGTCGGGAAACCTGTCGTGC
CAGCTGCATTAATGAATCGGCCAACGCGCGGGGAGAGGCGGTTTGCGTATTGGGCGCTCTTCCGCTTCCT
CGCTCACTGACTCGCTGCGCTCGGTCGTTCGGCTGCGGCGAGCGGTATCAGCTCACTCAAAGGCGGTAAT
ACGGTTATCCACAGAATCAGGGGATAACGCAGGAAAGAACATGTGAGCAAAAGGCCAGCAAAAGGCCAGG
AACCGTAAAAAGGCCGCGTTGCTGGCGTTTTTCCATAGGCTCCGCCCCCCTGACGAGCATCACAAAAATC
GACGCTCAAGTCAGAGGTGGCGAAACCCGACAGGACTATAAAGATACCAGGCGTTTCCCCCTGGAAGCTC
CCTCGTGCGCTCTCCTGTTCCGACCCTGCCGCTTACCGGATACCTGTCCGCCTTTCTCCCTTCGGGAAGC
GTGGCGCTTTCTCATAGTTCACGCTGTAGGTATCTCAGTTCGGTGTAGGTCGTTCGCTCCAAGCTGGGCT
GTGTGCACGAACCCCCCGTTCAGCCCGACCGCTGCGCCTTATCCGGTAACTATCGTCTTGAGTCCAACCC
GGTAAGACACGACTTATCGCCACTGGCAGCAGCCACTGGTAACAGGATTAGCAGAGCGAGGTATGTAGGC
GGTGCTACAGAGTTCTTGAAGTGGTGGCCTAACTACGGCTACACTAGAAGAACAGTATTTGGTATCTGCG
CTCTGCTGAAGCCAGTTACCTTCGGAAAAAGAGTTGGTAGCTCTTGATCCGGCAAACAAACCACCGCTGG
TAGCGGTGGTTTTTTTGTTTGCAAGCAGCAGATTACGCGCAGAAAAAAAGGATCTCAAGAAGATCCTTTG
ATCTTTTCTACGGGGTCTGACGCTCAGTGGAACGAAAACTCACGTTAAGGGATTTTGGTCATGAGATTAT
CAAAAAGGATCTTCACCTAGATCCTTTTAAATTAAAAATGAAGTTTTAAATCAATCTAAAGTATATATGA
GTAAACTTGGTCTGACAGTTACCAATGCTTAATCAGTGAGGCACCTATCTCAGCGATCTGTCTATTTCGT
TCATCCATAGTTGCCTGACTCCCCGTCGTGTAGATAACTACGATACGGGAGGGCTTACCATCTGGCCCCA
GTGCTGCAATGATACCGCGAGACCCACGCTCACCGGCTCCAGATTTATCAGCAATAAACCAGCCAGCCGG
AAGGGCCGAGCGCAGAAGTGGTCCTGCAACTTTATCCGCCTCCATCCAGTCTATTAATTGTTGCCGGGAA
GCTAGAGTAAGTAGTTCGCCAGTTAATAGTTTGCGCAACGTTGTTGCCATTGCTACAGGCATCGTGGTGT
CACGCTCGTCGTTTGGTATGGCTTCATTCAGCTCCGGTTCCCAACGATCAAGGCGAGTTACATGATCCCC
CATGTTGTGCAAAAAAGCGGTTAGCTCCTTCGGTCCTCCGATCGTTGTCAGAAGTAAGTTGGCCGCAGTG
TTATCACTCATGGTTATGGCAGCACTGCATAATTCTCTTACTGTCATGCCATCCGTAAGATGCTTTTCTG
TGACTGGTGAGTACTCAACCAAGTCATTCTGAGAATAGTGTATGCGGCGACCGAGTTGCTCTTGCCCGGC
GTCAATACGGGATAATACCGCGCCACATAGCAGAACTTTAAAAGTGCTCATCATTGGAAAACGTTCTTCG
GGGCGAAAACTCTCAAGGATCTTACCGCTGTTGAGATCCAGTTCGATGTAACCCACTCGTGCACCCAACT
GATCTTCAGCATCTTTTACTTTCACCAGCGTTTCTGGGTGAGCAAAAACAGGAAGGCAAAATGCCGCAAA
AAAGGGAATAAGGGCGACACGGAAATGTTGAATACTCATACTCTTCCTTTTTCAATATTATTGAAGCATT
TATCAGGGTTATTGTCTCATGAGCGGATACATATTTGAATGTATTTAGAAAAATAAACAAATAGGGGTTC
CGCGCACATTTCCCCGAAAAGTGCCACCTGACGTCTAAGAAACCATTATTATCATGACATTAACCTATAA
AAATAGGCGTATCACGAGGCCCTTTCGTCTCGCGCGTTTCGGTGATGACGGTGAAAACCTCTGACACATG
CAGCTCCCGGAGACGGTCACAGCTTGTCTGTAAGCGGATGCCGGGAGCAGACAAGCCCGTCAGGGCGCGT
CAGCGGGTGTTGGCGGGTGTCGGGGCTGGCTTAACTATGCGGCATCAGAGCAGATTGTACTGAGAGTGCA
CCATATGCGGTGTGAAATACCGCACAGATGCGTAAGGAGAAAATACCGCATCAGGCGCCATTCGCCATTC
AGGCTGCGCAACTGTTGGGAAGGGCGATCGGTGCGGGCCTCTTCGCTATTACGCCAGCTGGCGAAAGGGG
GATGTGCTGCAAGGCGATTAAGTTGGGTAACGCCAGGGTTTTCCCAGTCACGACGTTGTAAAACGACGGC
GCAAGGAATGGTGCATGCAAGGAGATGGCGCCCAACAGTCCCCCGGCCACGGGGCCTGCCACCATACCCA
CGCCGAAACAAGCGCTCATGAGCCCGAAGTGGCGAGCCCGATCTTCCCCATCGGTGATGTCGGCGATATA
GGCGCCAGCAACCGCACCTGTGGCGCCGGTGATGCCGGCCACGATGCGTCCGGCGTAGAGGCGATTAGTC
CAATTTGTTAAAGACAGGATATCAGTGGTCCAGGCTCTAGTTTTGACTCAACAATATCACCAGCTGAAGC
CTATAGAGTACGAGCCATAGATAAAATAAAAGATTTTATTTAGTCTCCAGAAAAAGGGGGG
